Addgene plasmid #50890: pcDNA3.1 Flag YFP hNKCC1 L736C (NT522)
Purpose: Expresses human NKCC1 L736C mutant with an N-terminal 3xFLAG-YFP tag in mammalian cells. cDNA is synthetic, containing convenient restriction sites.
Depositing lab: Biff Forbush. Depositing organization: Yale University. Publication: Molecular Motions Involved in Na-K-Cl Cotransporter-mediated Ion Transport and Transporter Activation Revealed by Internal Crosslinking between Transmembrane Domains 10 and 11/12. Monette MY, Somasekharan S, Forbush B. J Biol Chem. 2014 Jan 22. 10.1074/jbc.M113.542258 PubMed 24451383.
Backbone
  Vector backbone: pcDNA 3.1 neo
  Backbone manufacturer: Life Technologies
  Backbone size w/o insert (bp): 5316
  Vector type: Mammalian Expression
  Selectable markers: Neomycin (select with G418)
Growth in bacteria
  Bacterial resistance: Ampicillin, 100 μg/mL
  Growth temperature: 37°C
  Growth strain: DH5alpha
  Copy number: High Copy
Gene/Insert
  Gene/Insert name: human NKCC1 (synthetic) (alt names: Slc12A2 (synthetic); Na-K-Cl cotransporter)
  Species: H. sapiens (human), Synthetic
  Insert size (bp): 4479
  Mutation: L736C in hNKCC1 in NT17
  Entrez Gene: SLC12A2 (a.k.a. BSC, BSC-2, BSC2, CCC1, KILQS, NKCC1, PPP1R141)
  Promoter: CMV
  Tag / fusion protein: 3x Flag (N terminal on insert); YFP (N terminal on insert)
  Cloning method: Restriction Enzyme; 5′ cloning site NheI (not destroyed); 3′ cloning site PmeI (not destroyed)
  Sequencing primers: 5′ CMV-F; 3′ BGH-rev
Terms and licenses: Academic/Nonprofit Terms; Industry Terms: Not Available to Industry
Depositor comments: Plasmid constructed from pcDNA3.1 Flag YFP hNKCC1 WT (NT17). See Addgene plasmid# 49085 (http://www.addgene.org/49085/) for plasmid map of wild-type construct.
How to cite: pcDNA3.1 Flag YFP hNKCC1 L736C (NT522) was a gift from Biff Forbush (Addgene plasmid # 50890 ; http://n2t.net/addgene:50890 ; RRID:Addgene_50890)
