[The description below was written by a language model from this plasmid's Addgene catalogue record and pLannotate feature annotations shown in this document.]
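Description:
pcDNA3.1 Flag YFP hNKCC1 L736C (NT522) is a mammalian expression plasmid built on the pcDNA3.1 neo backbone, about 9.8 kb in total. It is propagated in E. coli through a high-copy ColE1/pUC-type origin with ampicillin selection from the β-lactamase gene, and it also carries an f1 origin. For selection in mammalian cells, an SV40 early promoter drives the neomycin phosphotransferase gene, followed by an SV40 polyadenylation signal, which allows G418 selection of stable transfectants. The automated annotation also picks up several short fragments (ble, lacI, bom, a truncated HIV-1 LTR match next to the CMV promoter). These look like backbone remnants or partial sequence matches rather than functional parts.

The payload is a single fusion open reading frame transcribed from the CMV immediate-early enhancer/promoter and terminated by the bovine growth hormone polyadenylation signal. A T7 promoter sits just upstream of the coding region. The frame begins with a 3xFLAG epitope, continues with a yellow fluorescent protein that the feature table identifies as mCitrine, and then encodes human NKCC1 (SLC12A2), the electroneutral Na-K-Cl cotransporter involved in ion balance and cell volume regulation. The cDNA is synthetic, designed with convenient restriction sites, and was inserted between NheI and PmeI sites that remain intact.

This version carries an L736C substitution, introduced into the wild-type parent construct (NT17). The associated publication studied transporter motion and activation by internal crosslinking between transmembrane domains 10 and 11/12, so the engineered cysteine probably serves that approach. The FLAG tag allows immunodetection or purification of the transporter, and the YFP allows it to be visualised in transfected cells.
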