Features (pLannotate 1.2.2; 22 found; start..end, strand, type, name):
     31..96      +  CDS            3xFLAG: three tandem FLAG® epitope tags, followed by an enterokinase cleavage site
    109..822     +  CDS            mCitrine: mCitrine is a basic (constitutively fluorescent) yellow fluorescent protein published in 2001, derived from Aequorea victoria.
    829..4464    +  CDS            SLC12A2: S12A2_HUMAN - Also known as NKCC1. Experimental evidence at protein level: Swiss-Prot protein existence level 1. Cation-chloride cotransporter which mediates the electroneutral transport of chloride, potassium and/or sodium ions across the membrane. Plays a vital role in the regulation of ionic balance and cell volume. From Homo sapiens (Human).
   4501..4725    +  polyA_signal   bGH poly(A) signal: bovine growth hormone polyadenylation signal
   4729..4750    +  promoter       SV40 promoter (fragment): SV40 enhancer and early promoter
   4771..5199    +  rep_origin     f1 ori (sequence partly withheld): f1 bacteriophage origin of replication; arrow indicates direction of (+) strand synthesis
   5213..5542    +  promoter       SV40 promoter: SV40 enhancer and early promoter
   5609..6400    +  CDS            neo: KKA2_KLEPN - Also known as kan, nptII. Experimental evidence at protein level: Swiss-Prot protein existence level 1. Resistance to kanamycin, neomycin, paromomycin, ribostamycin, butirosin and gentamicin B. From Klebsiella pneumoniae.
   6424..6582    +  CDS            ble (fragment): BLE_KLEPN - Experimental evidence at protein level: Swiss-Prot protein existence level 1. Binding protein with a strong affinity to the bleomycin family of antibiotics. Binds to CL990; an antimitotic-antibiotic compound. From Klebsiella pneumoniae.
   6577..6698    +  polyA_signal   SV40 poly(A) signal: SV40 polyadenylation signal
   6771..6787    -  protein_bind   lac operator: The lac repressor binds to the lac operator to inhibit transcription in E. coli. This inhibition can be relieved by adding lactose or isopropyl-β-D-thiogalactopyranoside (IPTG). lac repressor encoded by lacI
   6795..6825    -  promoter       lac promoter: promoter for the E. coli lac operon
   6840..6861    -  protein_bind   CAP binding site: CAP binding activates transcription in the presence of cAMP. E. coli catabolite activator protein
   6874..6966    -  CDS            lacI (fragment): lac repressor; lacI; The lac repressor binds to the lac operator to inhibit transcription in E. coli. This inhibition can be relieved by adding lactose or isopropyl-β-D-thiogalactopyranoside (IPTG).
   7149..7734    -  rep_origin     ori: high-copy-number ColE1/pMB1/pBR322/pUC origin of replication
   7905..8765    -  CDS            AmpR: β-lactamase; bla; confers resistance to ampicillin, carbenicillin, and related antibiotics
   8766..8870    -  promoter       AmpR promoter: bla
   8929..8981    -  misc_feature   bom (fragment): basis of mobility region from pBR322
   9136..9515    +  enhancer       CMV enhancer: human cytomegalovirus immediate early enhancer
   9516..9719    +  promoter       CMV promoter: human cytomegalovirus (CMV) immediate early promoter
   9715..9748    +  LTR            5' LTR (truncated) (fragment): truncated 5' long terminal repeat (LTR) from HIV-1
   9764..9782    +  promoter       T7 promoter: promoter for bacteriophage T7 RNA polymerase
>Addgene plasmid #50890 | pcDNA3.1 Flag YFP hNKCC1 L736C (NT522) | depositor full sequence | sequence record 76363 | Full Sequence
GCTAGCCCGGGCACGGCCGCCACCATGGGAGACTACAAAGACCATGACGGTGATTATAAAGATCACGACA
TCGACTACAAGGATGACGATGACAAGGGTGACCCTACCGTCAGCAAGGGCGAGGAGCTGTTCACCGGGGT
GGTGCCCATCCTGGTCGAGCTGGACGGCGACGTAAACGGCCACAAGTTCAGCGTGTCCGGCGAGGGCGAG
GGCGATGCCACCTACGGCAAGCTGACCCTGAAGTTCATCTGCACCACCGGCAAGCTGCCCGTGCCCTGGC
CCACCCTCGTGACCACCTTCGGCTACGGCCTGATGTGCTTCGCCCGCTACCCCGACCACATGAAGCAGCA
CGACTTCTTCAAGTCCGCCATGCCCGAAGGCTACGTCCAGGAGCGCACCATCTTCTTCAAGGACGACGGC
AACTACAAGACCCGCGCCGAGGTGAAGTTCGAGGGCGACACCCTGGTGAACCGCATCGAGCTGAAGGGCA
TCGACTTCAAGGAGGACGGCAACATCCTAGGGCACAAGCTGGAGTACAACTACAACAGCCACAACGTTTA
TATCATGGCCGACAAGCAGAAGAACGGCATCAAGGTGAACTTCAAGATCCGCCACAACATCGAGGACGGC
AGCGTGCAGCTCGCCGACCACTACCAGCAGAACACCCCCATCGGCGACGGCCCCGTGCTGCTGCCCGACA
ACCACTACCTGAGCTACCAGTCCAAACTGAGCAAAGACCCCAACGAGAAGCGCGATCACATGGTCCTGCT
GGAGTTCGTGACCGCCGCCGGGATCACTCTCGGCATGGACGAGCTCTACAAGGGTGACCTGGAGCCGAGG
CCCACGGCTCCTAGCTCCGGCGCGCCAGGCCTCGCCGGAGTCGGCGAAACGCCGAGCGCCGCTGCGCTGG
CCGCAGCCAGGGTGGAACTGCCCGGAACCGCTGTGCCCTCGGTGCCGGAGGATGCTGCGCCCGCGAGCCG
GGACGGGGGCGGGGTCCGCGATGAGGGACCAGCCGCCGCCGGTGACGGCCTGGGCAGACCCTTGGGGCCT
ACCCCGAGCCAGAGCCGTTTCCAGGTGGACCTCGTTTCCGAGAACGCAGGGCGGGCTGCTGCTGCGGCGG
CGGCGGCTGCTGCGGCCGCCGCCGCTGCTGGTGCCGGGGCGGGGGCCAAGCAGACTCCTGCCGACGGGGA
AGCCAGCGGCGAGAGCGAGCCAGCTAAAGGCAGCGAGGAAGCCAAAGGCCGCTTCCGCGTTAACTTCGTA
GATCCTGCTGCCAGCTCGTCCGCAGAAGATAGCCTGTCAGATGCCGCCGGGGTCGGAGTCGATGGACCCA
ACGTGAGCTTCCAGAACGGCGGGGACACGGTACTGAGCGAGGGCAGCAGCCTCCATTCCGGTGGCGGCGG
CGGCTCCGGCCACCACCAGCACTACTATTATGATACCCACACCAACACCTACTATCTGCGCACCTTCGGC
CACAACACAATGGACGCGGTACCCAGGATCGACCACTACCGGCACACAGCCGCGCAGCTCGGCGAGAAGC
TGCTCCGGCCTAGCCTGGCCGAGCTGCATGACGAGCTGGAAAAGGAACCTTTTGAGGATGGCTTTGCAAA
TGGGGAAGAAAGCACTCCAACACGTGATGCTGTGGTCACGTACACGGCCGAAAGTAAAGGAGTCGTGAAG
TTTGGCTGGATCAAGGGTGTACTAGTACGTTGTATGTTAAACATTTGGGGTGTGATGCTTTTCATTCGTC
TCTCATGGATTGTGGGACAAGCTGGAATTGGTCTATCAGTCCTTGTAATAATGATGGCTACTGTTGTGAC
AACTATCACAGGATTGTCCACTAGCGCCATCGCAACTAATGGATTTGTAAGGGGAGGCGGCGCATATTAT
TTAATATCTAGAAGTCTAGGGCCTGAATTTGGTGGTGCCATTGGTCTAATCTTCGCCTTTGCCAACGCTG
TTGCTGTTGCTATGTATGTGGTTGGATTTGCAGAAACCGTGGTGGAGTTGCTGAAAGAACATTCCATTCT
TATGATAGATGAAATCAATGACATCCGGATTATTGGAGCCATTACAGTCGTGATTCTTTTAGGTATCTCA
GTAGCCGGTATGGAGTGGGAAGCAAAAGCTCAGATTGTTCTTTTGGTGATCCTACTTCTTGCTATTGGTG
ATTTCGTCATAGGAACATTTATCCCACTCGAGAGCAAGAAGCCAAAAGGGTTTTTTGGCTATAAATCTGA
AATCTTTAATGAGAACTTTGGCCCCGATTTTCGAGAAGAAGAAACTTTCTTTTCTGTATTTGCCATCTTT
TTTCCTGCTGCAACTGGAATTCTGGCTGGCGCAAATATCTCAGGTGATCTTGCAGATCCTCAGTCAGCCA
TACCCAAAGGAACACTCCTAGCCATTTTAATTACTACATTGGTTTATGTAGGAATTGCCGTGTCTGTAGG
TTCTTGTGTCGTACGCGATGCCACTGGTAATGTTAATGACACTATCGTAACAGAGCTAACAAACTGTACT
AGCGCAGCCTGCAAATTAAACTTTGATTTTTCATCTTGTGAATCCAGTCCTTGTAGCTACGGCCTAATGA
ACAACTTTCAGGTAATGAGTATGGTGTCAGGATTTACACCACTAATTTCCGCGGGCATATTCTCTGCCAC
TCTTTCTAGCGCATTAGCATCCCTAGTGAGTGCTCCCAAGATATTTCAGGCCCTATGTAAAGACAACATC
TACCCCGCTTTCCAGATGTTTGCTAAAGGTTATGGGAAAAATAATGAGCCATTACGTGGCTACATCTTAA
CATTCTTAATTGCACTTGGATTCATCTTAATTGCCGAACTGAATGTTATTGCACCAATTATCTCAAACTT
CTTCCTTGCCAGCTATGCCCTCATCAATTTTTCAGTATTCCATGCTTCACTGGCAAAAAGCCCAGGATGG
CGACCGGCATTTAAATACTACAATATGTGGATCTCACTTCTTGGAGCAATTCTTTGTTGCATAGTAATGT
TCGTCATTAACTGGTGGGCTGCTTGTCTAACCTACGTGATAGTCCTTGGTCTCTATATTTATGTTACCTA
CAAAAAACCCGATGTGAATTGGGGATCCTCTACACAAGCCCTGACTTACCTCAATGCCCTGCAACATAGT
ATTAGGCTTTCTGGCGTGGAGGACCATGTGAAAAACTTTAGGCCACAGTGTCTTGTTATGACAGGAGCGC
CAAACTCACGGCCGGCCTTACTTCATCTTGTTCACGATTTCACAAAAAATGTTGGTTTGATGATCTGTGG
ACACGTACACATGGGACCACGCAGACAAGCCATGAAAGAAATGTCCATCGACCAAGCCAAATATCAGCGC
TGGCTTATTAAGAACAAAATGAAGGCTTTTTATGCACCAGTACATGCAGATGACCTCAGAGAAGGGGCCC
AATACTTGATGCAGGCTGCTGGCCTGGGCCGTATGAAGCCAAACACACTAGTCCTTGGATTTAAGAAAGA
TTGGTTGCAAGCAGATATGAGGGATGTGGATATGTACATAAACTTATTTCACGATGCTTTTGACATACAA
TATGGCGTAGTGGTTATTCGCCTAAAAGAAGGTCTGGATATTAGTCACCTGCAGGGACAAGAAGAATTAT
TGTCATCACAAGAGAAATCTCCTGGCACCAAGGATGTCGTAGTAAGTGTGGAATATAGTAAAAAGTCCGA
TTTAGATACTTCGAAACCCCTCAGTGAAAAACCAATTACCCATAAAGTCGAGGAAGAAGATGGCAAGACT
GCAACTCAACCACTGTTGAAAAAAGAATCCAAAGGCCCTATTGTGCCTTTGAATGTAGCTGACCAAAAGC
TTCTTGAAGCTAGTACACAGTTTCAGAAAAAACAAGGAAAGAATACTATTGATGTCTGGTGGCTTTTTGA
TGACGGAGGTCTGACCTTATTGATACCTTACCTTCTGACGACCAAGAAAAAATGGAAAGACTGTAAGATC
AGAGTATTCATTGGTGGAAAGATAAACAGAATAGACCATGACCGGAGAGCGATGGCTACTTTACTGAGCA
AGTTCAGAATCGATTTTTCTGACATCATGGTTCTAGGAGACATCAATACCAAACCAAAGAAAGAAAACAT
TATAGCTTTCGAGGAAATCATTGAGCCATACAGACTTCACGAAGATGATAAAGAGCAAGATATCGCAGAT
AAAATGAAAGAAGATGAACCCTGGCGAATAACAGATAATGAATTGGAGCTGTATAAGACCAAGACATACC
GGCAGATCAGGTTAAATGAGTTATTAAAGGAACATTCAAGCACAGCTAACATTATTGTGATGAGTTTACC
GGTCGCACGAAAGGGTGCCGTTTCTAGTGCTCTCTACATGGCATGGTTAGAAGCACTATCTAAGGATCTA
CCACCAATCCTACTAGTTCGTGGGAATCATCAGAGTGTCCTTACCTTCTATTCATAATTAATTAAGTTTA
AACCCGCTGATCAGCCTCGACTGTGCCTTCTAGTTGCCAGCCATCTGTTGTTTGCCCCTCCCCCGTGCCT
TCCTTGACCCTGGAAGGTGCCACTCCCACTGTCCTTTCCTAATAAAATGAGGAAATTGCATCGCATTGTC
TGAGTAGGTGTCATTCTATTCTGGGGGGTGGGGTGGGGCAGGACAGCAAGGGGGAGGATTGGGAAGACAA
TAGCAGGCATGCTGGGGATGCGGTGGGCTCTATGGCTTCTGAGGCGGAAAGAACCAGCTGGGGCTCTAGG
GGGTATCCCC
[124 nt withheld, positions 4771-4894]
C
[91 nt withheld, positions 4896-4986]
A
[49 nt withheld, positions 4988-5036]
CCTTTGACGTTGGAGTCCACGTTCTTT
[37 nt withheld, positions 5064-5100]
ACCCTATCTCGGTCTATTCTTTTGATTTATAAGGGATTTTGCCGATTTCGGCCTATTGGTTAAAAAATGA
GCTGATTTAACAAAAATTTAACGCGAATTAATTCTGTGGAATGTGTGTCAGTTAGGGTGTGGAAAGTCCC
CAGGCTCCCCAGCAGGCAGAAGTATGCAAAGCATGCATCTCAATTAGTCAGCAACCAGGTGTGGAAAGTC
CCCAGGCTCCCCAGCAGGCAGAAGTATGCAAAGCATGCATCTCAATTAGTCAGCAACCATAGTCCCGCCC
CTAACTCCGCCCATCCCGCCCCTAACTCCGCCCAGTTCCGCCCATTCTCCGCCCCATGGCTGACTAATTT
TTTTTATTTATGCAGAGGCCGAGGCCGCCTCTGCCTCTGAGCTATTCCAGAAGTAGTGAGGAGGCTTTTT
TGGAGGCCTAGGCTTTTGCAAAAAGCTCCCGGGAGCTTGTATATCCATTTTCGGATCTGATCAAGAGACA
GGATGAGGATCGTTTCGCATGATTGAACAAGATGGATTGCACGCAGGTTCTCCGGCCGCTTGGGTGGAGA
GGCTATTCGGCTATGACTGGGCACAACAGACAATCGGCTGCTCTGATGCCGCCGTGTTCCGGCTGTCAGC
GCAGGGGCGCCCGGTTCTTTTTGTCAAGACCGACCTGTCCGGTGCCCTGAATGAACTGCAGGACGAGGCA
GCGCGGCTATCGTGGCTGGCCACGACGGGCGTTCCTTGCGCAGCTGTGCTCGACGTTGTCACTGAAGCGG
GAAGGGACTGGCTGCTATTGGGCGAAGTGCCGGGGCAGGATCTCCTGTCATCTCACCTTGCTCCTGCCGA
GAAAGTATCCATCATGGCTGATGCAATGCGGCGGCTGCATACGCTTGATCCGGCTACCTGCCCATTCGAC
CACCAAGCGAAACATCGCATCGAGCGAGCACGTACTCGGATGGAAGCCGGTCTTGTCGATCAGGATGATC
TGGACGAAGAGCATCAGGGGCTCGCGCCAGCCGAACTGTTCGCCAGGCTCAAGGCGCGCATGCCCGACGG
CGAGGATCTCGTCGTGACCCATGGCGATGCCTGCTTGCCGAATATCATGGTGGAAAATGGCCGCTTTTCT
GGATTCATCGACTGTGGCCGGCTGGGTGTGGCGGACCGCTATCAGGACATAGCGTTGGCTACCCGTGATA
TTGCTGAAGAGCTTGGCGGCGAATGGGCTGACCGCTTCCTCGTGCTTTACGGTATCGCCGCTCCCGATTC
GCAGCGCATCGCCTTCTATCGCCTTCTTGACGAGTTCTTCTGAGCGGGACTCTGGGGTTCGAAATGACCG
ACCAAGCGACGCCCAACCTGCCATCACGAGATTTCGATTCCACCGCCGCCTTCTATGAAAGGTTGGGCTT
CGGAATCGTTTTCCGGGACGCCGGCTGGATGATCCTCCAGCGCGGGGATCTCATGCTGGAGTTCTTCGCC
CACCCCAACTTGTTTATTGCAGCTTATAATGGTTACAAATAAAGCAATAGCATCACAAATTTCACAAATA
AAGCATTTTTTTCACTGCATTCTAGTTGTGGTTTGTCCAAACTCATCAATGTATCTTATCATGTCTGTAT
ACCGTCGACCTCTAGCTAGAGCTTGGCGTAATCATGGTCATAGCTGTTTCCTGTGTGAAATTGTTATCCG
CTCACAATTCCACACAACATACGAGCCGGAAGCATAAAGTGTAAAGCCTGGGGTGCCTAATGAGTGAGCT
AACTCACATTAATTGCGTTGCGCTCACTGCCCGCTTTCCAGTCGGGAAACCTGTCGTGCCAGCTGCATTA
ATGAATCGGCCAACGCGCGGGGAGAGGCGGTTTGCGTATTGGGCGCTCTTCCGCTTCCTCGCTCACTGAC
TCGCTGCGCTCGGTCGTTCGGCTGCGGCGAGCGGTATCAGCTCACTCAAAGGCGGTAATACGGTTATCCA
CAGAATCAGGGGATAACGCAGGAAAGAACATGTGAGCAAAAGGCCAGCAAAAGGCCAGGAACCGTAAAAA
GGCCGCGTTGCTGGCGTTTTTCCATAGGCTCCGCCCCCCTGACGAGCATCACAAAAATCGACGCTCAAGT
CAGAGGTGGCGAAACCCGACAGGACTATAAAGATACCAGGCGTTTCCCCCTGGAAGCTCCCTCGTGCGCT
CTCCTGTTCCGACCCTGCCGCTTACCGGATACCTGTCCGCCTTTCTCCCTTCGGGAAGCGTGGCGCTTTC
TCATAGCTCACGCTGTAGGTATCTCAGTTCGGTGTAGGTCGTTCGCTCCAAGCTGGGCTGTGTGCACGAA
CCCCCCGTTCAGCCCGACCGCTGCGCCTTATCCGGTAACTATCGTCTTGAGTCCAACCCGGTAAGACACG
ACTTATCGCCACTGGCAGCAGCCACTGGTAACAGGATTAGCAGAGCGAGGTATGTAGGCGGTGCTACAGA
GTTCTTGAAGTGGTGGCCTAACTACGGCTACACTAGAAGAACAGTATTTGGTATCTGCGCTCTGCTGAAG
CCAGTTACCTTCGGAAAAAGAGTTGGTAGCTCTTGATCCGGCAAACAAACCACCGCTGGTAGCGGTTTTT
TTGTTTGCAAGCAGCAGATTACGCGCAGAAAAAAAGGATCTCAAGAAGATCCTTTGATCTTTTCTACGGG
GTCTGACGCTCAGTGGAACGAAAACTCACGTTAAGGGATTTTGGTCATGAGATTATCAAAAAGGATCTTC
ACCTAGATCCTTTTAAATTAAAAATGAAGTTTTAAATCAATCTAAAGTATATATGAGTAAACTTGGTCTG
ACAGTTACCAATGCTTAATCAGTGAGGCACCTATCTCAGCGATCTGTCTATTTCGTTCATCCATAGTTGC
CTGACTCCCCGTCGTGTAGATAACTACGATACGGGAGGGCTTACCATCTGGCCCCAGTGCTGCAATGATA
CCGCGAGACCCACGCTCACCGGCTCCAGATTTATCAGCAATAAACCAGCCAGCCGGAAGGGCCGAGCGCA
GAAGTGGTCCTGCAACTTTATCCGCCTCCATCCAGTCTATTAATTGTTGCCGGGAAGCTAGAGTAAGTAG
TTCGCCAGTTAATAGTTTGCGCAACGTTGTTGCCATTGCTACAGGCATCGTGGTGTCACGCTCGTCGTTT
GGTATGGCTTCATTCAGCTCCGGTTCCCAACGATCAAGGCGAGTTACATGATCCCCCATGTTGTGCAAAA
AAGCGGTTAGCTCCTTCGGTCCTCCGATCGTTGTCAGAAGTAAGTTGGCCGCAGTGTTATCACTCATGGT
TATGGCAGCACTGCATAATTCTCTTACTGTCATGCCATCCGTAAGATGCTTTTCTGTGACTGGTGAGTAC
TCAACCAAGTCATTCTGAGAATAGTGTATGCGGCGACCGAGTTGCTCTTGCCCGGCGTCAATACGGGATA
ATACCGCGCCACATAGCAGAACTTTAAAAGTGCTCATCATTGGAAAACGTTCTTCGGGGCGAAAACTCTC
AAGGATCTTACCGCTGTTGAGATCCAGTTCGATGTAACCCACTCGTGCACCCAACTGATCTTCAGCATCT
TTTACTTTCACCAGCGTTTCTGGGTGAGCAAAAACAGGAAGGCAAAATGCCGCAAAAAAGGGAATAAGGG
CGACACGGAAATGTTGAATACTCATACTCTTCCTTTTTCAATATTATTGAAGCATTTATCAGGGTTATTG
TCTCATGAGCGGATACATATTTGAATGTATTTAGAAAAATAAACAAATAGGGGTTCCGCGCACATTTCCC
CGAAAAGTGCCACCTGACGTCGACGGATCGGGAGATCTCCCGATCCCCTATGGTGCACTCTCAGTACAAT
CTGCTCTGATGCCGCATAGTTAAGCCAGTATCTGCTCCCTGCTTGTGTGTTGGAGGTCGCTGAGTAGTGC
GCGAGCAAAATTTAAGCTACAACAAGGCAAGGCTTGACCGACAATTGCATGAAGAATCTGCTTAGGGTTA
GGCGTTTTGCGCTGCTTCGCGATGTACGGGCCAGATATACGCGTTGACATTGATTATTGACTAGTTATTA
ATAGTAATCAATTACGGGGTCATTAGTTCATAGCCCATATATGGAGTTCCGCGTTACATAACTTACGGTA
AATGGCCCGCCTGGCTGACCGCCCAACGACCCCCGCCCATTGACGTCAATAATGACGTATGTTCCCATAG
TAACGCCAATAGGGACTTTCCATTGACGTCAATGGGTGGAGTATTTACGGTAAACTGCCCACTTGGCAGT
ACATCAAGTGTATCATATGCCAAGTACGCCCCCTATTGACGTCAATGACGGTAAATGGCCCGCCTGGCAT
TATGCCCAGTACATGACCTTATGGGACTTTCCTACTTGGCAGTACATCTACGTATTAGTCATCGCTATTA
CCATGGTGATGCGGTTTTGGCAGTACATCAATGGGCGTGGATAGCGGTTTGACTCACGGGGATTTCCAAG
TCTCCACCCCATTGACGTCAATGGGAGTTTGTTTTGGCACCAAAATCAACGGGACTTTCCAAAATGTCGT
AACAACTCCGCCCCATTGACGCAAATGGGCGGTAGGCGTGTACGGTGGGAGGTCTATATAAGCAGAGCTC
TCTGGCTAACTAGAGAACCCACTGCTTACTGGCTTATCGAAATTAATACGACTCACTATAGGGAGACCCA
AGCTG
