>Addgene plasmid #50890 | pcDNA3.1 Flag YFP hNKCC1 L736C (NT522) | addgene partial sequence | sequence record 78640 | CMV-F 5'-CGCAAATGGGCGGTAGGCGTG-3'
GAGCTCTCTGGCTAACTAGAGAACCCACTGCTTACTGGCTTATCGAAATTAATACGACTCACTATAGGGA
GACCCAAGCTGGCTAGCCCGGGCACGGCCGCCACCATGGGAGACTACAAAGACCATGACGGTGATTATAA
AGATCACGACATCGACTACAAGGATGACGATGACAAGGGTGACCCTACCGTCAGCAAGGGCGAGGAGCTG
TTCACCGGGGTGGTGCCCATCCTGGTCGAGCTGGACGGCGACGTAAACGGCCACAAGTTCAGCGTGTCCG
GCGAGGGCGAGGGCGATGCCACCTACGGCAAGCTGACCCTGAAGTTCATCTGCACCACCGGCAAGCTGCC
CGTGCCCTGGCCCACCCTCGTGACCACCTTCGGCTACGGCCTGATGTGCTTCGCCCGCTACCCCGACCAC
ATGAAGCAGCACGACTTCTTCAAGTCCGCCATGCCCGAAGGCTACGTCCAGGAGCGCACCATCTTCTTCA
AGGACGACGGCAACTACAAGACCCGCGCCGAGGTGAAGTTCGAGGGCGACACCCTGGTGAACCGCATCGA
GCTGAAGGGCATCGACTTCAAGGAGGACGGCAACATCCTAGGGCACAAGCTGGAGTACAACTACAACAGC
CACAACGTTTATATCATGGCCGACAAGCAGAAGAACGGCATCAAGGTGAACTTCAAGATCCGCCACAACA
TCGAGGACGGCAGCGTGCAGCTCGCCGACCACTACCAGCAGAACACCCCCATCGGCGACGGCCCCGTGCT
GCTGCCCGACAACCACTACCTGAGCTACCAGTCCAAACTGAGCAAAGACCCCAACGAGAAGCGCGATCAC
ATGGTCCTGCTGGAGTTCGTGACCGCCGCCGGGATCACTCTCGGCATGG
