>Addgene plasmid #50890 | pcDNA3.1 Flag YFP hNKCC1 L736C (NT522) | addgene partial sequence | sequence record 79014 | hNKCC1-int-R 5'-ATATTTGGCTTGGTCGATGG-3'
TGTCCACAGATCATCAAACCAACATTTTTTGTGAAATCGTGAACAAGATGAAGTAAGGCCGGCCGTGAGT
TTGGCGCTCCTGTCATAACAAGACACTGTGGCCTAAAGTTTTTCACATGGTCCTCCACGCCAGAAAGCCT
AATACTATGTTGCAGGGCATTGAGGTAAGTCAGGGCTTGTGTAGAGGATCCCCAATTCACATCGGGTTTT
TTGTAGGTAACATAAATATAGAGACCAAGGACTATCACGTAGGTTAGACAAGCAGCCCACCAGTTAATGA
CGAACATTACTATGCAACAAAGAATTGCTCCAAGAAGTGAGATCCACATATTGTAGTATTTAAATGCCGG
TCGCCATCCTGGGCTTTTTGCCAGTGAAGCATGGAATACTGAAAAATTGATGAGGGCATAGCTGGCAAGG
AAGAAGTTTGAGATAATTGGTGCAATAACATTCAGTTCGGCAATTAAGATGAATCCAAGTGCAATTAAGA
ATGTTAAGATGTAGCCACGTAATGGCTCATTATTTTTCCCATAACCTTTAGCAAACATCTGGAAAGCGGG
GTAGATGTTGTCTTTACATAGGGCCTGAAATATCTTGGGAGCACTCACTAGGGATGCTAATGCGCTAGAA
AGAGTGGCAGAGAATATGCCCGCGGAAATTAGTGGTGTAAATCCTGACACCATACTCATTACCTGAAAGT
TGTTCATTAGGCCGTAGCTACAAGGACTGGATTCACAAGATGAAAAATCAAAGTTTAATTTGCAGGCTGC
GCTAGTACAGTTTGTTAGCTCTGTTACGATAGTGTCATTAACATTACCAGTGGCATCGCGTACGACACAA
GAACCTACAGACACGGCAATTCCTACATAAACCAATGTAGTAATTAAA
